Addgene plasmid #217670: PE-SUMO CRYAB
Purpose: For expression of SUMO tagged human alpha B crystallin
Depositing lab: Larry David. Depositing organization: Oregon Health & Science University. Publication: Measurement of absolute abundance of crystallins in human and αA N101D transgenic mouse lenses using (15)N-labeled crystallin standards. Halverson-Kolkind KA, Caputo N, Lampi KJ, Srivastava O, David LL. Exp Eye Res. 2024 Nov;248:110115. doi: 10.1016/j.exer.2024.110115. Epub 2024 Oct 3. PubMed 39368693.
Backbone
  Vector backbone: PE-SUMO
  Backbone manufacturer: LifeSensors
  Backbone size w/o insert (bp): 5761
  Total vector size (bp): 6263
  Vector type: Bacterial Expression
Growth in bacteria
  Bacterial resistance: Ampicillin, 100 μg/mL
  Growth temperature: 37°C
  Growth strain: DH5alpha
  Copy number: High Copy
Gene/Insert
  Gene/Insert name: CRYAB
  Species: H. sapiens (human)
  Insert size (bp): 525
  GenBank ID: CRYAB
  Entrez Gene: CRYAB (a.k.a. CMD1II, CRYA2, CTPP2, CTRCT16, HEL-S-101, HSPB5, MFM2)
  Tag / fusion protein: 6XHis (N terminal on backbone); Smt3 (N terminal on backbone)
Resource information
  A portion of this plasmid was derived from a plasmid made by: DNASU HsCD00078344
Terms and licenses: Academic/Nonprofit Terms; Industry Terms: Not Available to Industry
Depositor comments: Expressed in a soluble state, except when grown in minimal media to produce 15N labeled protein. Can be purified using N-terminal 6xHis tag and SUMO tag can then be efficiently removed by ULP-1 cleavage yielding the N-terminal methionine.
How to cite: PE-SUMO CRYAB was a gift from Larry David (Addgene plasmid # 217670 ; http://n2t.net/addgene:217670 ; RRID:Addgene_217670)
