[The description below was written by a language model from this plasmid's Addgene catalogue record and pLannotate feature annotations shown in this document.]
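Description:
PE-SUMO CRYAB is a bacterial expression plasmid built on the commercial PE-SUMO backbone (about 6.3 kb in total) for producing human alpha B crystallin (CRYAB, also known as HSPB5) as a cleavable fusion protein in E. coli. It is propagated through a ColE1/pMB1-type origin and selected with ampicillin via the β-lactamase gene. The catalogue lists it as high copy, although the feature table also annotates the pBR322-derived bom site and the rop gene, which normally moderates copy number. An f1 origin is present as well, and two short tetracycline-resistance fragments appear to be nonfunctional backbone remnants.

Expression is driven by a T7 promoter with an adjacent lac operator and the T7 gene 10 ribosome binding site. The plasmid carries its own lacI gene, so transcription is repressed until IPTG induction in a host that supplies T7 RNA polymerase. According to the record, the open reading frame encodes an N-terminal 6xHis tag followed by yeast Smt3 (SUMO), fused directly to the 525 bp CRYAB coding sequence, with a T7 terminator downstream. The N-terminal His tag is not separately annotated in the feature table. A His-tag fragment and a T7 gene 10B-derived fragment are annotated after the insert, and these are probably untranslated vector sequence, though the record does not say so.

The depositor notes that the fusion is soluble except when cells are grown in minimal medium for 15N labelling. It can be purified through the His tag, and ULP-1 protease then removes the SUMO moiety to leave the native N-terminal methionine. The associated work used such 15N-labelled crystallins as standards for absolute quantification of lens proteins.
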