Features (pLannotate 1.2.2; 20 found; start..end, strand, type, name):
     21..39      +  promoter       T7 promoter: promoter for bacteriophage T7 RNA polymerase
     40..64      +  protein_bind   lac operator: The lac repressor binds to the lac operator to inhibit transcription in E. coli. This inhibition can be relieved by adding lactose or isopropyl-β-D-thiogalactopyranoside (IPTG). lac repressor encoded by lacI
     79..101     +  RBS            RBS: efficient ribosome binding site from bacteriophage T7 gene 10 (Olins and Rangwala, 1989)
    144..431     +  CDS            SUMO: cleavable ubiquitin-like protein tag; S. cerevisiae SMT3 (truncated and modified); modified to prevent cleavage by eukaryotic SUMO proteases
    432..956     +  CDS            CRYAB: CRYAB_HUMAN - Also known as CRYA2, HSPB5. Experimental evidence at protein level: Swiss-Prot protein existence level 1. May contribute to the transparency and refractive index of the lens. Has chaperone-like activity, preventing aggregation of various proteins under a wide range of stress conditions. From Homo sapiens (Human).
   1012..1029    +  CDS            9xHis (fragment): 9xHis affinity tag
   1039..1088    +  CDS            SET1 (fragment): solubility-enhancement tag derived from T7 phage gene 10B
   1096..1143    +  terminator     T7 terminator: transcription terminator for bacteriophage T7 RNA polymerase
   1180..1608    +  rep_origin     f1 ori (sequence partly withheld): f1 bacteriophage origin of replication; arrow indicates direction of (+) strand synthesis
   1661..1765    +  promoter       AmpR promoter: bla
   1766..2626    +  CDS            AmpR: β-lactamase; bla; confers resistance to ampicillin, carbenicillin, and related antibiotics
   2797..3385    +  rep_origin     ori: high-copy-number ColE1/pMB1/pBR322/pUC origin of replication
   3571..3710    -  misc_feature   bom: basis of mobility region from pBR322
   3812..4003    -  CDS            rop: Rop protein, which maintains plasmids at low copy number; rop
   4020..4400    +  CDS            YPB1_ECOLX: Protein predicted: Swiss-Prot protein existence level 4. From Escherichia coli.
   4472..4763    -  CDS            TcR (fragment): tetracycline efflux protein; tet; confers resistance to tetracycline
   4778..4799    -  protein_bind   CAP binding site: CAP binding activates transcription in the presence of cAMP. E. coli catabolite activator protein
   4812..5894    -  CDS            lacI: lac repressor; lacI; The lac repressor binds to the lac operator to inhibit transcription in E. coli. This inhibition can be relieved by adding lactose or isopropyl-β-D-thiogalactopyranoside (IPTG).
   5895..5972    -  promoter       lacI promoter: lacI
   5980..6259    -  CDS            TcR (fragment): tetracycline efflux protein; tet; confers resistance to tetracycline
>Addgene plasmid #217670 | PE-SUMO CRYAB | addgene full sequence | sequence record 434869 | Addgene NGS Result
AGATCTCGATCCCGCGAAATTAATACGACTCACTATAGGGGAATTGTGAGCGGATAACAATTCCCCTCTA
GAAATAATTTTGTTTAACTTTAAGAAGGAGATATACCATGGGTCATCACCATCATCATCACGGGTCCCTG
CAGGACTCAGAAGTCAATCAAGAAGCTAAGCCAGAGGTCAAGCCAGAAGTCAAGCCTGAGACTCACATCA
ATTTAAAGGTGTCCGATGGATCTTCAGAGATCTTCTTCAAGATCAAAAAGACCACTCCTTTAAGAAGGCT
GATGGAAGCGTTCGCTAAAAGACAGGGTAAGGAAATGGACTCCTTAAGATTCTTGTACGACGGTATTAGA
ATTCAAGCTGATCAGGCCCCTGAAGATTTGGACATGGAGGATAACGATATTATTGAGGCTCACCGCGAAC
AGATTGGAGGTATGGACATCGCCATCCACCACCCCTGGATCCGCCGCCCCTTCTTTCCTTTCCACTCCCC
CAGCCGCCTCTTTGACCAGTTCTTCGGAGAGCACCTGTTGGAGTCTGATCTTTTCCCGACGTCTACTTCC
CTGAGTCCCTTCTACCTTCGGCCACCCTCCTTCCTGCGGGCACCCAGCTGGTTTGACACTGGACTCTCAG
AGATGCGCCTGGAAAAGGACAGGTTCTCTGTCAACCTGGATGTGAAGCACTTCTCCCCAGAGGAACTCAA
AGTTAAGGTGTTGGGAGATGTGATTGAGGTGCATGGAAAACATGAAGAGCGCCAGGATGAACATGGTTTC
ATCTCCAGGGAGTTCCACAGGAAATACCGGATCCCAGCTGATGTAGACCCTCTCACCATTACTTCATCCC
TGTCATCTGATGGGGTCCTCACTGTGAATGGACCAAGGAAACAGGTCTCTGGCCCTGAGCGCACCATTCC
CATCACCCGTGAAGAGAAGCCTGCTGTCACCGCAGCCCCCAAGAAATAATCTAGAGGATCCGAATTCGAG
CTCCGTCGACAAGCTTGCGGCCGCACTCGAGCACCACCACCACCACCACTGAGATCCGGCTGCTAACAAA
GCCCGAAAGGAAGCTGAGTTGGCTGCTGCCACCGCTGAGCAATAACTAGCATAACCCCTTGGGGCCTCTA
AACGGGTCTTGAGGGGTTTTTTGCTGAAAGGAGGAACTATATCCGGATTGGCGAATGGG
[124 nt withheld, positions 1180-1303]
C
[91 nt withheld, positions 1305-1395]
A
[49 nt withheld, positions 1397-1445]
CCTTTGACGTTGGAGTCCACGTTCTTT
[37 nt withheld, positions 1473-1509]
ACCCTATCTCGGTCTATTCTTTTGATTTATAAGGGATTTTGCCGATTTCGGCCTATTGGTTAAAAAATGA
GCTGATTTAACAAAAATTTAACGCGAATTTTAACAAAATATTAACGCTTACAATTTAGGTGGCACTTTTC
GGGGAAATGTGCGCGGAACCCCTATTTGTTTATTTTTCTAAATACATTCAAATATGTATCCGCTCATGAG
ACAATAACCCTGATAAATGCTTCAATAATATTGAAAAAGGAAGAGTATGAGTATTCAACATTTCCGTGTC
GCCCTTATTCCCTTTTTTGCGGCATTTTGCCTTCCTGTTTTTGCTCACCCAGAAACGCTGGTGAAAGTAA
AAGATGCTGAAGATCAGTTGGGTGCACGAGTGGGTTACATCGAACTGGATCTCAACAGCGGTAAGATCCT
TGAGAGTTTTCGCCCCGAAGAACGTTTTCCAATGATGAGCACTTTTAAAGTTCTGCTATGTGGCGCGGTA
TTATCCCGTATTGACGCCGGGCAAGAGCAACTCGGTCGCCGCATACACTATTCTCAGAATGACTTGGTTG
AGTACTCACCAGTCACAGAAAAGCATCTTACGGATGGCATGACAGTAAGAGAATTATGCAGTGCTGCCAT
AACCATGAGTGATAACACTGCGGCCAACTTACTTCTGACAACGATCGGAGGACCGAAGGAGCTAACCGCT
TTTTTGCACAACATGGGGGATCATGTAACTCGCCTTGATCGTTGGGAACCGGAGCTGAATGAAGCCATAC
CAAACGACGAGCGTGACACCACGATGCCTGCAGCAATGGCAACAACGTTGCGCAAACTATTAACTGGCGA
ACTACTTACTCTAGCTTCCCGGCAACAATTAATAGACTGGATGGAGGCGGATAAAGTTGCAGGACCACTT
CTGCGCTCGGCCCTTCCGGCTGGCTGGTTTATTGCTGATAAATCTGGAGCCGGTGAGCGTGGTTCTCGCG
GTATCATTGCAGCACTGGGGCCAGATGGTAAGCCCTCCCGTATCGTAGTTATCTACACGACGGGGAGTCA
GGCAACTATGGATGAACGAAATAGACAGATCGCTGAGATAGGTGCCTCACTGATTAAGCATTGGTAACTG
TCAGACCAAGTTTACTCATATATACTTTAGATTGATTTAAAACTTCATTTTTAATTTAAAAGGATCTAGG
TGAAGATCCTTTTTGATAATCTCATGACCAAAATCCCTTAACGTGAGTTTTCGTTCCACTGAGCGTCAGA
CCCCGTAGAAAAGATCAAAGGATCTTCTTGAGATCCTTTTTTTCTGCGCGTAATCTGCTGCTTGCAAACA
AAAAAACCACCGCTACCAGCGGTGGTTTGTTTGCCGGATCAAGAGCTACCAACTCTTTTTCCGAAGGTAA
CTGGCTTCAGCAGAGCGCAGATACCAAATACTGTCCTTCTAGTGTAGCCGTAGTTAGGCCACCACTTCAA
GAACTCTGTAGCACCGCCTACATACCTCGCTCTGCTAATCCTGTTACCAGTGGCTGCTGCCAGTGGCGAT
AAGTCGTGTCTTACCGGGTTGGACTCAAGACGATAGTTACCGGATAAGGCGCAGCGGTCGGGCTGAACGG
GGGGTTCGTGCACACAGCCCAGCTTGGAGCGAACGACCTACACCGAACTGAGATACCTACAGCGTGAGCT
ATGAGAAAGCGCCACGCTTCCCGAAGGGAGAAAGGCGGACAGGTATCCGGTAAGCGGCAGGGTCGGAACA
GGAGAGCGCACGAGGGAGCTTCCAGGGGGAAACGCCTGGTATCTTTATAGTCCTGTCGGGTTTCGCCACC
TCTGACTTGAGCGTCGATTTTTGTGATGCTCGTCAGGGGGGCGGAGCCTATGGAAAAACGCCAGCAACGC
GGCCTTTTTACGGTTCCTGGCCTTTTGCTGGCCTTTTGCTCACATGTTCTTTCCTGCGTTATCCCCTGAT
TCTGTGGATAACCGTATTACCGCCTTTGAGTGAGCTGATACCGCTCGCCGCAGCCGAACGACCGAGCGCA
GCGAGTCAGTGAGCGAGGAAGCGGAAGAGCGCCTGATGCGGTATTTTCTCCTTACGCATCTGTGCGGTAT
TTCACACCGCAATGGTGCACTCTCAGTACAATCTGCTCTGATGCCGCATAGTTAAGCCAGTATACACTCC
GCTATCGCTACGTGACTGGGTCATGGCTGCGCCCCGACACCCGCCAACACCCGCTGACGCGCCCTGACGG
GCTTGTCTGCTCCCGGCATCCGCTTACAGACAAGCTGTGACCGTCTCCGGGAGCTGCATGTGTCAGAGGT
TTTCACCGTCATCACCGAAACGCGCGAGGCAGCTGCGGTAAAGCTCATCAGCGTGGTCGTGAAGCGATTC
ACAGATGTCTGCCTGTTCATCCGCGTCCAGCTCGTTGAGTTTCTCCAGAAGCGTTAATGTCTGGCTTCTG
ATAAAGCGGGCCATGTTAAGGGCGGTTTTTTCCTGTTTGGTCACTGATGCCTCCGTGTAAGGGGGATTTC
TGTTCATGGGGGTAATGATACCGATGAAACGAGAGAGGATGCTCACGATACGGGTTACTGATGATGAACA
TGCCCGGTTACTGGAACGTTGTGAGGGTAAACAACTGGCGGTATGGATGCGGCGGGACCAGAGAAAAATC
ACTCAGGGTCAATGCCAGCGCTTCGTTAATACAGATGTAGGTGTTCCACAGGGTAGCCAGCAGCATCCTG
CGATGCAGATCCGGAACATAATGGTGCAGGGCGCTGACTTCCGCGTTTCCAGACTTTACGAAACACGGAA
ACCGAAGACCATTCATGTTGTTGCTCAGGTCGCAGACGTTTTGCAGCAGCAGTCGCTTCACGTTCGCTCG
CGTATCGGTGATTCATTCTGCTAACCAGTAAGGCAACCCCGCCAGCCTAGCCGGGTCCTCAACGACAGGA
GCACGATCATGCGCACCCGTGGGGCCGCCATGCCGGCGATAATGGCCTGCTTCTCGCCGAAACGTTTGGT
GGCGGGACCAGTGACGAAGGCTTGAGCGAGGGCGTGCAAGATTCCGAATACCGCAAGCGACAGGCCGATC
ATCGTCGCGCTCCAGCGAAAGCGGTCCTCGCCGAAAATGACCCAGAGCGCTGCCGGCACCTGTCCTACGA
GTTGCATGATAAAGAAGACAGTCATAAGTGCGGCGACGATAGTCATGCCCCGCGCCCACCGGAAGGAGCT
GACTGGGTTGAAGGCTCTCAAGGGCATCGGTCGAGATCCCGGTGCCTAATGAGTGAGCTAACTTACATTA
ATTGCGTTGCGCTCACTGCCCGCTTTCCAGTCGGGAAACCTGTCGTGCCAGCTGCATTAATGAATCGGCC
AACGCGCGGGGAGAGGCGGTTTGCGTATTGGGCGCCAGGGTGGTTTTTCTTTTCACCAGTGAGACGGGCA
ACAGCTGATTGCCCTTCACCGCCTGGCCCTGAGAGAGTTGCAGCAAGCGGTCCACGCTGGTTTGCCCCAG
CAGGCGAAAATCCTGTTTGATGGTGGTTAACGGCGGGATATAACATGAGCTGTCTTCGGTATCGTCGTAT
CCCACTACCGAGATATCCGCACCAACGCGCAGCCCGGACTCGGTAATGGCGCGCATTGCGCCCAGCGCCA
TCTGATCGTTGGCAACCAGCATCGCAGTGGGAACGATGCCCTCATTCAGCATTTGCATGGTTTGTTGAAA
ACCGGACATGGCACTCCAGTCGCCTTCCCGTTCCGCTATCGGCTGAATTTGATTGCGAGTGAGATATTTA
TGCCAGCCAGCCAGACGCAGACGCGCCGAGACAGAACTTAATGGGCCCGCTAACAGCGCGATTTGCTGGT
GACCCAATGCGACCAGATGCTCCACGCCCAGTCGCGTACCGTCTTCATGGGAGAAAATAATACTGTTGAT
GGGTGTCTGGTCAGAGACATCAAGAAATAACGCCGGAACATTAGTGCAGGCAGCTTCCACAGCAATGGCA
TCCTGGTCATCCAGCGGATAGTTAATGATCAGCCCACTGACGCGTTGCGCGAGAAGATTGTGCACCGCCG
CTTTACAGGCTTCGACGCCGCTTCGTTCTACCATCGACACCACCACGCTGGCACCCAGTTGATCGGCGCG
AGATTTAATCGCCGCGACAATTTGCGACGGCGCGTGCAGGGCCAGACTGGAGGTGGCAACGCCAATCAGC
AACGACTGTTTGCCCGCCAGTTGTTGTGCCACGCGGTTGGGAATGTAATTCAGCTCCGCCATCGCCGCTT
CCACTTTTTCCCGCGTTTTCGCAGAAACGTGGCTGGCCTGGTTCACCACGCGGGAAACGGTCTGATAAGA
GACACCGGCATACTCTGCGACATCGTATAACGTTACTGGTTTCACATTCACCACCCTGAATTGACTCTCT
TCCGGGCGCTATCATGCCATACCGCGAAAGGTTTTGCGCCATTCGATGGTGTCCGGGATCTCGACGCTCT
CCCTTATGCGACTCCTGCATTAGGAAGCAGCCCAGTAGTAGGTTGAGGCCGTTGAGCACCGCCGCCGCAA
GGAATGGTGCATGCAAGGAGATGGCGCCCAACAGTCCCCCGGCCACGGGGCCTGCCACCATACCCACGCC
GAAACAAGCGCTCATGAGCCCGAAGTGGCGAGCCCGATCTTCCCCATCGGTGATGTCGGCGATATAGGCG
CCAGCAACCGCACCTGTGGCGCCGGTGATGCCGGCCACGATGCGTCCGGCGTAGAGGATCG
